Addgene plasmid #60132: 4GM2
Purpose: Bacterial expression for structure determination; may not be full ORF
Depositing lab: Cheryl Arrowsmith. Depositing organization: University of Toronto.
Backbone
  Vector backbone: p15TV-L
  Vector type: Bacterial Expression
Growth in bacteria
  Bacterial resistance: Ampicillin, 100 μg/mL
  Growth temperature: 37°C
  Growth strain: DH5alpha
  Copy number: High Copy
Gene/Insert
  Gene/Insert name: PF14_0348:PF14_0348_dml-X03:C228094 (alt names: PDB ID: 4GM2; Related PDB ID: 4HNK; Pf-ClpR)
  Species: Plasmodium falciparum
  Insert size (bp): 552
  Mutation: See comments
  Promoter: T7
  Tag / fusion protein: 6xHis (N terminal on insert)
  Cloning method: Ligation Independent Cloning
  Sequencing primers: 5′ T7; 3′ T7 Terminal
Terms and licenses: Academic/Nonprofit Terms; Industry Terms: Not Available to Industry
How to cite: 4GM2 was a gift from Cheryl Arrowsmith (Addgene plasmid # 60132 ; http://n2t.net/addgene:60132 ; RRID:Addgene_60132)
