[The description below was written by a language model from this plasmid's Addgene catalogue record.]
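Description:
4GM2 is a bacterial expression plasmid built on the p15TV-L backbone, made to produce a Plasmodium falciparum protein fragment for structure determination. It is maintained as a high-copy plasmid in standard E. coli cloning strains under ampicillin selection. The record does not include a feature table, so the origin of replication and other backbone elements are not itemised.

The insert is a 552 bp segment of the P. falciparum gene PF14_0348, which encodes Pf-ClpR, and it was introduced by ligation independent cloning. As the catalogue entry notes, the insert may not be the full open reading frame. This is typical of structural genomics constructs, where domain boundaries are trimmed to obtain a soluble, crystallisable fragment. The record also flags a mutation but defers the details to comments that are not supplied here, so the nature of any sequence change is not stated.

Expression is driven by a T7 promoter, so the plasmid needs a host that supplies T7 RNA polymerase for protein production. The listing of a T7 terminator sequencing primer suggests the cassette ends with a T7 terminator. The protein carries an N-terminal 6xHis tag, which allows purification by immobilised metal affinity chromatography.

The plasmid's name matches the Protein Data Bank entry for the structure obtained from this construct, and a second related structure entry is also listed. The plasmid is therefore chiefly useful for reproducing recombinant Pf-ClpR for crystallographic, biochemical or biophysical studies.
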