>Addgene plasmid #60132 | 4GM2 | depositor partial sequence | sequence record 96082 | Insert DNA Sequence
CCTTCATTACTTTTATCTAAAAGAATTATATTTTTATCATCACCTATTTATCCTCATATATCAGAACAAA
TCATATCACAGTTATTATATTTAGAATATGAATCTAAAAGAAAACCTATACATTTATATATTAACAGTAC
AGGTGATATAGATAATAATAAAATAATAAATTTGAATGGTATAACTGATGTAATATCAATAGTTGATGTA
ATTAATTATATATCTTCTGATGTGTATACTTATTGTCTTGGAAAAGCGTATGGAATTGCTTGTATATTAG
CTAGCAGTGGAAAAAAAGGCTATCGCTTTTCTTTAAAAAATTCCTCTTTTTGTTTAAATCAATCTTATTC
TATCATACCCTTTAACCAAGCAACCAATATTGAAATACAAAATAAAGAAATAATGAACACCAAAAAAAAA
GTAATAGAAATAATTTCTAAAAATACAGAAAAAGATACAAATGTTATTTCAAATGTTTTAGAAAGAGATA
AATATTTTAATGCAGATGAAGCAGTAGATTTTAAATTAATTGATCATATACTTGAAAAGGAA
