>Addgene plasmid #60132 | 4GM2 | addgene partial sequence | sequence record 97237 | T7term 5'-GCTAGTTATTGCTCAGCGG-3'
CGGGCTTTGTTAGCAGCCGGATCCTCGAGTGCGGCCGCAAGCTTCGTCATCATTCCTTTTCAAGTATATG
ATCAATTAATTTAAAATCTACTGCTTCATCTGCATTAAAATATTTATCTCTTTCTAAAACATTTGAAATA
ACATTTGTATCTTTTTCTGTATTTTTAGAAATTATTTCTATTACTTTTTTTTTGGTGTTCATTATTTCTT
TATTTTGTATTTCAATATTGGTTGCTTGGTTAAAGGGTATGATAGAATAAGATTGATTTAAACAAAAAGA
GGAATTTTTTAAAGAAAAGCGATAGCCTTTTTTTCCACTGCTAGCTAATATACAAGCAATTCCATACGCT
TTTCCAAGACAATAAGTATACACATCAGAAGATATATAATTAATTACATCAACTATTGATATTACATCAG
TTATACCATTCAAATTTATTATTTTATTATTATCTATATCACCTGTACTGTTAATATATAAATGTATAGG
TTTTCTTTTAGATTCATATTCTAAATATAATAACTGTGATATGATTTGTTCTGATATATGAGGATAAATA
GGTGATGATAAAAATATAATTCTTTTAGATAAAAGTAATGAAGGGCCCTGGAAATACAAGTTTTCTCTGC
CGCTGCTGTGATGATGATGATGATGGCTGCTGCCCATGGTATATCTCCTTCTTAAAGTTAAACAAAATTA
TTTCTAGAGGGGAATTGTTATCCGCTCACAATT
